>Addgene plasmid #32555 | pACBB-TetT-LVA | depositor full sequence | sequence record 37555 | pACBB-TetT-LVA sequence 3778 bps
TCGGGCAGCGTTGGGTCCTGGCCACGGGTGCGCATGATCGTGCTCCTGTCGTTGAGGACCCGGCTAGGCT
GGCGGGGTTGCCTTACTGGTTAGCAGAATGAATCACCGATACGCGAGCGAACGTGAAGCGACTGCTGCTG
CAAAACGTCTGCGACCTGAGCAACAACATGAATGGTCTTCGGTTTCCGTGTTTCGTAAAGTCTGGAAACG
CGGAAGTCCCCTACGTGCTGCTGAAGTTGCCCGCAACAGAGAGTGGAACCAACCGGTGATACCACGATAC
TATGACTGAGAGTCAACGCCATGAGCGGCCTCATTTCTTATTCTGAGTTACAACAGTCCGCACCGCTGTC
CGGTAGCTCCTTCCGGTGGGCGCGGGGCATGACTATCGTCGCCGCACTTATGACTGTCTTCTTTATCATG
CAACTCGTAGGACAGGTGCCGGCAGCGCCCAACAGTCCCCCGGCCACGGGGCCTGCCACCATACCCACGC
CGAAACAAGCGCCCTGCACCATTATGTTCCGGATCTGCATCGCAGGATGCTGCTGGCTACCCTGTGGAAC
ACCTACATCTGTATTAACGAAGCGCTAACCGTTTTTATCAGGCTCTGGGAGGCAGAATAAATGATCATAT
CGTCAATTATTACCTCCACGGGGAGAGCCTGAGCAAACTGGCCTCAGGCATTTGAGAAGCACACGGTCAC
ACTGCTTCCGGTAGTCAATAAACCGGTAAACCAGCAATAGACATAAGCGGCTATTTAACGACCCTGCCCT
GAACCGACGACCGGGTCGAATTTGCTTTCGAATTTCTGCCATTCATCCGCTTATTATCACTTATTCAGGC
GTAGCACCAGGCGTTTAAGGGCACCAATAACTGCCTTAAAAAAATTACGCCCCGCCCTGCCACTCATCGC
AGTACTGTTGTAATTCATTAAGCATTCTGCCGACATGGAAGCCATCACAGACGGCATGATGAACCTGAAT
CGCCAGCGGCATCAGCACCTTGTCGCCTTGCGTATAATATTTGCCCATGGTGAAAACGGGGGCGAAGAAG
TTGTCCATATTGGCCACGTTTAAATCAAAACTGGTGAAACTCACCCAGGGATTGGCTGAGACGAAAAACA
TATTCTCAATAAACCCTTTAGGGAAATAGGCCAGGTTTTCACCGTAACACGCCACATCTTGCGAATATAT
GTGTAGAAACTGCCGGAAATCGTCGTGGTATTCACTCCAGAGCGATGAAAACGTTTCAGTTTGCTCATGG
AAAACGGTGTAACAAGGGTGAACACTATCCCATATCACCAGCTCACCGTCTTTCATTGCCATACGGAACT
CCGGATGAGCATTCATCAGGCGGGCAAGAATGTGAATAAAGGCCGGATAAAACTTGTGCTTATTTTTCTT
TACGGTCTTTAAAAAGGCCGTAATATCCAGCTGAACGGTCTGGTTATAGGTACATTGAGCAACTGACTGA
AATGCCTCAAAATGTTCTTTACGATGCCATTGGGATATATCAACGGTGGTATATCCAGTGATTTTTTTCT
CCATTTTAGCTTCCTTAGCTCCTGAAAATCTCGATAACTCAAAAAATACGCCCGGTAGTGATCTTATTTC
ATTATGGTGAAAGTTGGAACCTCTTACGTGCCGATCAACGTCTCATTTTCGCCAAAAGTTGGCCCAGGGC
TTCCCGGTATCAACAGGGACACCAGGATTTATTTATTCTGCGAAGTGATCTTCCGTCACAGGTATTTATT
CGGCGCAAAGTGCGTCGGGTGATGCTGCCAACTTACTGATTTAGTGTATGATGGTGTTTTTGAGGTGCTC
CAGTGGCTTCTGTTTCTATCAGCTGTCCCTCCTGTTCAGCTACTGACGGGGTGGTGCGTAACGGCAAAAG
CACCGCCGGACATCAGCGCTAGCGGAGTGTATACTGGCTTACTATGTTGGCACTGATGAGGGTGTCAGTG
AAGTGCTTCATGTGGCAGGAGAAAAAAGGCTGCACCGGTGCGTCAGCAGAATATGTGATACAGGATATAT
TCCGCTTCCTCGCTCACTGACTCGCTACGCTCGGTCGTTCGACTGCGGCGAGCGGAAATGGCTTACGAAC
GGGGCGGAGATTTCCTGGAAGATGCCAGGAAGATACTTAACAGGGAAGTGAGAGGGCCGCGGCAAAGCCG
TTTTTCCATAGGCTCCGCCCCCCTGACAAGCATCACGAAATCTGACGCTCAAATCAGTGGTGGCGAAACC
CGACAGGACTATAAAGATACCAGGCGTTTCCCCTGGCGGCTCCCTCGTGCGCTCTCCTGTTCCTGCCTTT
CGGTTTACCGGTGTCATTCCGCTGTTATGGCCGCGTTTGTCTCATTCCACGCCTGACACTCAGTTCCGGG
TAGGCAGTTCGCTCCAAGCTGGACTGTATGCACGAACCCCCCGTTCAGTCCGACCGCTGCGCCTTATCCG
GTAACTATCGTCTTGAGTCCAACCCGGAAAGACATGCAAAAGCACCACTGGCAGCAGCCACTGGTAATTG
ATTTAGAGGAGTTAGTCTTGAAGTCATGCGCCGGTTAAGGCTAAACTGAAAGGACAAGTTTTGGTGACTG
CGCTCCTCCAAGCCAGTTACCTCGGTTCAAAGAGTTGGTAGCTCAGAGAACCTTCGAAAAACCGCCCTGC
AAGGCGGTTTTTTCGTTTTCAGAGCAAGAGATTACGCGCAGACCAAAACGATCTCAAGAAGATCATCTTA
TTAATCAGATAAAATATTTCAAGATTTCAGTGCAATTTATCTCTTCAAATGTAGCACCTGAAGTCAGCCC
CATACGATATAAGTTGTAATTCTCATGTTTGACAGCTTATCATCGATGAATTCATCCTGAACTTATCTAG
ACCCGACTGGAAAGCGGGCAGTGAGCGCAACGCAATTAATGTGAGTTAGCTCACTCATTAGGCACCCCAG
GCTTTACACTTTATGCTTCCGGCTCGTATGTTGTGTGGAATTGTGAGCGTCTAGTAGAAGGAGGAGATCT
ATGATGTCTCGTTTAGATAAAAGTAAAGTGATTAACAGCGCATTAGAGCTGCTTAATGAGGTCGGAATCG
AAGGTTTAACAACCCGTAAACTCGCCCAGAAGCTAGGTGTAGAGCAGCCTACATTGTATTGGCATGTAAA
AAATAAGCGGGCTTTGCTCGACGCCTTAGCCATTGAGATGTTAGATAGGCACCATACTCACTTTTGCCCT
TTAGAAGGGGAAAGCTGGCAAGATTTTTTACGTAATAACGCTAAAAGTTTTAGATGTGCTTTACTAAGTC
ATCGCGATGGAGCAAAAGTACATTTAGGTACACGGCCTACAGAAAAACAGTATGAAACTCTCGAAAATCA
ATTAGCCTTTTTATGCCAACAAGGTTTTTCACTAGAGAATGCATTATATGCACTCAGCGCAGTGGGGCAT
TTTACTTTAGGTTGCGTATTGGAAGATCAAGAGCATCAAGTCGCTAAAGAAGAAAGGGAAACACCTACTA
CTGATAGTATGCCGCCATTATTACGACAAGCTATCGAATTATTTGATCACCAAGGTGCAGAGCCAGCCTT
CTTATTCGGCCTTGAATTGATCATATGCGGATTAGAAAAACAACTTAAATGTGAAAGTGGGTCTAGGCCT
GCTGCAAACGACGAAAACTACGCTTTAGTAGCTTAATAAGCGGCCGCCTCGAGCATCACCATCACCATCA
CTGATTCTCCTTACGCATCTGTGCGGTATTTCACACCGCATGTACTAGTTAACTTCAGGACCTGCAGC
Features (pLannotate 1.2.2; 15 found; start..end, strand, type, name):
    355..448     +  CDS            TcR (fragment): tetracycline efflux protein; tet; confers resistance to tetracycline
    445..502     -  CDS            TcR (fragment): tetracycline efflux protein; tet; confers resistance to tetracycline
    492..587     +  CDS            resD (fragment): REDF_ECOLI - Also known as D. Protein inferred from homology: Swiss-Prot protein existence level 3. Acts as a repressor of transcription and as a site-specific resolvase that cleaves at the RfsF site. From Escherichia coli (strain K12).
    888..1544    -  CDS            cat: CAT_ECOLX - Experimental evidence at protein level: Swiss-Prot protein existence level 1. This enzyme is an effector of chloramphenicol resistance in bacteria. From Escherichia coli. This protein is used as a marker in many commonly used cloning vectors, such as pACYC184.
   1545..1647    -  promoter       cat promoter: promoter of the E. coli cat gene encoding chloramphenicol acetyltransferase
   1768..1911    +  mobile_element IS1 (fragment): prokaryotic transposable element IS1
   2030..2085    -  rep_origin     RSF ori (fragment): Plasmids containing the RSF 1030 origin of replication can be propagated in E. coli cells that contain additional plasmids with compatible origins.
   2173..2717    -  rep_origin     p15A ori: Plasmids containing the medium-copy-number p15A origin of replication can be propagated in E. coli cells that contain a second plasmid with the ColE1 origin.
   2829..2847    +  promoter       tet promoter (fragment): E. coli promoter for tetracycline efflux protein gene
   2907..2928    +  protein_bind   CAP binding site: CAP binding activates transcription in the presence of cAMP. E. coli catabolite activator protein
   2943..2973    +  promoter       lac promoter: promoter for the E. coli lac operon
   3014..3634    +  CDS            tetR: TETR2_ECOLX - Experimental evidence at protein level: Swiss-Prot protein existence level 1. TetR is the repressor of the tetracycline resistance element; its N-terminal region forms a helix-turn-helix structure and binds DNA. Binding of tetracycline to TetR reduces the repressor affinity for the tetracycline resistance gene (tetA) promoter operator sites. From Escherichia coli.
   3641..3673    +  CDS            ssrA tag (LVA): C-terminal peptide that mediates degradation in bacteria through the ClpXP and ClpAP proteases (McGinness et al., 2006) mutant LVA variant that confers accelerated degradation under some conditions (Andersen et al., 1998)
   3694..3711    +  CDS            7xHis (fragment): 6xHis affinity tag
   3715..3751    -  misc_feature   bom (fragment): basis of mobility region from pBR322
