[The description below was written by a language model from this plasmid's Addgene catalogue record and pLannotate feature annotations shown in this document.]
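Description:
pACBB-TetT-LVA is a bacterial expression plasmid of about 3.8 kb, built on pACBB, one member of a set of mutually compatible BioBrick-style vectors designed for metabolic pathway engineering and synthetic biology in E. coli. The backbone is derived from the pACYC184 lineage. It carries the p15A origin of replication, which allows it to coexist with ColE1-type plasmids in the same cell, and a cat gene with its native promoter that confers chloramphenicol resistance. The catalogue lists the plasmid as high copy, although p15A is generally regarded as a low- to medium-copy origin. The short annotated fragments of TcR, resD, IS1, RSF ori, tet promoter and bom appear to be remnants of the parental backbone rather than functional elements.

The payload is the tetracycline repressor TetR, cloned between retained BglII and NotI sites. It is expressed from a lac promoter with an upstream CAP binding site. The record describes this promoter as constitutive, and no lac operator or lacI gene is annotated. The TetR coding sequence is followed closely by an ssrA-type LVA degradation tag at its C terminus, which targets the protein to the ClpXP and ClpAP proteases and so shortens its half-life. A short His-tag-like fragment is annotated downstream of the LVA tag, but the record does not indicate whether it is translated as part of the protein.

A steadily produced but rapidly degraded TetR is typically used as a regulatory component for Tet-operator-controlled promoters on compatible companion plasmids, where fast repressor turnover makes genetic circuits and inducible pathway expression more responsive. The record does not state a specific application beyond the vector set itself.
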