Addgene plasmid #32555: pACBB-TetT-LVA
Depositing lab: Claudia Schmidt-dannert. Depositing organization: University of Minnesota. Publication: Optimized compatible set of BioBrick vectors for metabolic pathway engineering. Vick JE, Johnson ET, Choudhary S, Bloch SE, Lopez-Gallego F, Srivastava P, Tikh IB, Wawrzyn GT, Schmidt-Dannert C. Appl Microbiol Biotechnol. 2011 Dec;92(6):1275-86. Epub 2011 Oct 28. 10.1007/s00253-011-3633-4 PubMed 22033566.
Backbone
  Vector backbone: pACBB
  Backbone manufacturer: Schmidt-Dannert Lab
  Backbone size w/o insert (bp): 3110
  Vector type: Bacterial Expression, Synthetic Biology
Growth in bacteria
  Bacterial resistance: Chloramphenicol, 25 μg/mL
  Growth temperature: 37°C
  Growth strain: DH5alpha
  Copy number: High Copy
Gene/Insert
  Gene/Insert name: TetR
  Insert size (bp): 668
  Promoter: Consitutive lac
  Tag / fusion protein: LVA tag (C terminal on insert)
  Cloning method: Restriction Enzyme; 5′ cloning site bglII (not destroyed); 3′ cloning site NotI (not destroyed)
  Sequencing primers: 5′ pBBinF (CATCCTGAACTTATCTAGACC); 3′ pBBinR (GCAGGTCCTGAAGTTAACTAG)
Terms and licenses: Academic/Nonprofit Terms; Industry Terms: Not Available to Industry
How to cite: pACBB-TetT-LVA was a gift from Claudia Schmidt-dannert (Addgene plasmid # 32555 ; http://n2t.net/addgene:32555 ; RRID:Addgene_32555)
