>Addgene plasmid #32555 | pACBB-TetT-LVA | addgene partial sequence | sequence record 39086 | pBBinR 5'-GCAGGTCCTGAAGTTAACTAG-3'
GCGTAGGAGATCAGTGATGGTGATGGTGATGCTCGAGGCGGCCGCTTATTAAGCTACTAAAGCGTAGTTT
TCGTCGTTTGCAGCAGGCCTAGACCCACTTTCACATTTAAGTTGTTTTTCTAATCCGCATATGATCAATT
CAAGGCCGAATAAGAAGGCTGGCTCTGCACCTTGGTGATCAAATAATTCGATAGCTTGTCGTAATAATGG
CGGCATACTATCAGTAGTAGGTGTTTCCCTTTCTTCTTTAGCGACTTGATGCTCTTGATCTTCCAATACG
CAACCTAAAGTAAAATGCCCCACAGCGCTGAGTGCATATAATGCATTCTCTAGTGAAAAACCTTGTTGGC
ATAAAAAGGCTAATTGATTTTCGAGAGTTTCATACTGTTTTTCTGTAGGCCGTGTACCTAAATGTACTTT
TGCTCCATCGCGATGACTTAGTAAAGCACATCTAAAACTTTTAGCGTTATTACGTAAAAAATCTTGCCAG
CTTTCCCCTTCTAAAGGGCAAAAGTGAGTATGGTGCCTATCTAACATCTCAATGGCTAAGGCGTCGAGCA
AAGCCCGCTTATTTTTTACATGCCAATACAATGTAGGCTGCTCTACACCTAGCTTCTGGGCGAGTTTACG
GGTTGTTAAACCTTCGATTCCGACCTCATTAAGCAGCTCTAATGCGCTGTTAATCACTTTACTTTTATCT
AAACGAGACATCATAGATCTCCTCCTTCTACTAGACGCTCACAATTCCACACAACATACGAGCCGGAAGC
ATAAAGTGTAAAGCCTGGGG
